>Addgene plasmid #178463 | pH6-2xmNeonC | addgene full sequence | sequence record 392808 | Addgene NGS Result
TGGCGAATGGG
[124 nt withheld, positions 12-135]
C
[91 nt withheld, positions 137-227]
A
[49 nt withheld, positions 229-277]
CCTTTGACGTTGGAGTCCACGTTCTTT
[37 nt withheld, positions 305-341]
ACCCTATCTCGGTCTATTCTTTTGATTTATAAGGGATTTTGCCGATTTCGGCCTATTGGTTAAAAAATGA
GCTGATTTAACAAAAATTTAACGCGAATTTTAACAAAATATTAACGCTTACAATTTAGGTGGCACTTTTC
GGGGAAATGTGCGCGGAACCCCTATTTGTTTATTTTTCTAAATACATTCAAATATGTATCCGCTCATGAA
TTAATTCTTAGAAAAACTCATCGAGCATCAAATGAAACTGCAATTTATTCATATCAGGATTATCAATACC
ATATTTTTGAAAAAGCCGTTTCTGTAATGAAGGAGAAAACTCACCGAGGCAGTTCCATAGGATGGCAAGA
TCCTGGTATCGGTCTGCGATTCCGACTCGTCCAACATCAATACAACCTATTAATTTCCCCTCGTCAAAAA
TAAGGTTATCAAGTGAGAAATCACCATGAGTGACGACTGAATCCGGTGAGAATGGCAAAAGTTTATGCAT
TTCTTTCCAGACTTGTTCAACAGGCCAGCCATTACGCTCGTCATCAAAATCACTCGCATCAACCAAACCG
TTATTCATTCGTGATTGCGCCTGAGCGAGACGAAATACGCGATCGCTGTTAAAAGGACAATTACAAACAG
GAATCGAATGCAACCGGCGCAGGAACACTGCCAGCGCATCAACAATATTTTCACCTGAATCAGGATATTC
TTCTAATACCTGGAATGCTGTTTTCCCGGGGATCGCAGTGGTGAGTAACCATGCATCATCAGGAGTACGG
ATAAAATGCTTGATGGTCGGAAGAGGCATAAATTCCGTCAGCCAGTTTAGTCTGACCATCTCATCTGTAA
CATCATTGGCAACGCTACCTTTGCCATGTTTCAGAAACAACTCTGGCGCATCGGGCTTCCCATACAATCG
ATAGATTGTCGCACCTGATTGCCCGACATTATCGCGAGCCCATTTATACCCATATAAATCAGCATCCATG
TTGGAATTTAATCGCGGCCTAGAGCAAGACGTTTCCCGTTGAATATGGCTCATAACACCCCTTGTATTAC
TGTTTATGTAAGCAGACAGTTTTATTGTTCATGACCAAAATCCCTTAACGTGAGTTTTCGTTCCACTGAG
CGTCAGACCCCGTAGAAAAGATCAAAGGATCTTCTTGAGATCCTTTTTTTCTGCGCGTAATCTGCTGCTT
GCAAACAAAAAAACCACCGCTACCAGCGGTGGTTTGTTTGCCGGATCAAGAGCTACCAACTCTTTTTCCG
AAGGTAACTGGCTTCAGCAGAGCGCAGATACCAAATACTGTCCTTCTAGTGTAGCCGTAGTTAGGCCACC
ACTTCAAGAACTCTGTAGCACCGCCTACATACCTCGCTCTGCTAATCCTGTTACCAGTGGCTGCTGCCAG
TGGCGATAAGTCGTGTCTTACCGGGTTGGACTCAAGACGATAGTTACCGGATAAGGCGCAGCGGTCGGGC
TGAACGGGGGGTTCGTGCACACAGCCCAGCTTGGAGCGAACGACCTACACCGAACTGAGATACCTACAGC
GTGAGCTATGAGAAAGCGCCACGCTTCCCGAAGGGAGAAAGGCGGACAGGTATCCGGTAAGCGGCAGGGT
CGGAACAGGAGAGCGCACGAGGGAGCTTCCAGGGGGAAACGCCTGGTATCTTTATAGTCCTGTCGGGTTT
CGCCACCTCTGACTTGAGCGTCGATTTTTGTGATGCTCGTCAGGGGGGCGGAGCCTATGGAAAAACGCCA
GCAACGCGGCCTTTTTACGGTTCCTGGCCTTTTGCTGGCCTTTTGCTCACATGTTCTTTCCTGCGTTATC
CCCTGATTCTGTGGATAACCGTATTACCGCCTTTGAGTGAGCTGATACCGCTCGCCGCAGCCGAACGACC
GAGCGCAGCGAGTCAGTGAGCGAGGAAGCGGAAGAGCGCCTGATGCGGTATTTTCTCCTTACGCATCTGT
GCGGTATTTCACACCGCAATGGTGCACTCTCAGTACAATCTGCTCTGATGCCGCATAGTTAAGCCAGTAT
ACACTCCGCTATCGCTACGTGACTGGGTCATGGCTGCGCCCCGACACCCGCCAACACCCGCTGACGCGCC
CTGACGGGCTTGTCTGCTCCCGGCATCCGCTTACAGACAAGCTGTGACCGTCTCCGGGAGCTGCATGTGT
CAGAGGTTTTCACCGTCATCACCGAAACGCGCGAGGCAGCTGCGGTAAAGCTCATCAGCGTGGTCGTGAA
GCGATTCACAGATGTCTGCCTGTTCATCCGCGTCCAGCTCGTTGAGTTTCTCCAGAAGCGTTAATGTCTG
GCTTCTGATAAAGCGGGCCATGTTAAGGGCGGTTTTTTCCTGTTTGGTCACTGATGCCTCCGTGTAAGGG
GGATTTCTGTTCATGGGGGTAATGATACCGATGAAACGAGAGAGGATGCTCACGATACGGGTTACTGATG
ATGAACATGCCCGGTTACTGGAACGTTGTGAGGGTAAACAACTGGCGGTATGGATGCGGCGGGACCAGAG
AAAAATCACTCAGGGTCAATGCCAGCGCTTCGTTAATACAGATGTAGGTGTTCCACAGGGTAGCCAGCAG
CATCCTGCGATGCAGATCCGGAACATAATGGTGCAGGGCGCTGACTTCCGCGTTTCCAGACTTTACGAAA
CACGGAAACCGAAGACCATTCATGTTGTTGCTCAGGTCGCAGACGTTTTGCAGCAGCAGTCGCTTCACGT
TCGCTCGCGTATCGGTGATTCATTCTGCTAACCAGTAAGGCAACCCCGCCAGCCTAGCCGGGTCCTCAAC
GACAGGAGCACGATCATGCGCACCCGTGGGGCCGCCATGCCGGCGATAATGGCCTGCTTCTCGCCGAAAC
GTTTGGTGGCGGGACCAGTGACGAAGGCTTGAGCGAGGGCGTGCAAGATTCCGAATACCGCAAGCGACAG
GCCGATCATCGTCGCGCTCCAGCGAAAGCGGTCCTCGCCGAAAATGACCCAGAGCGCTGCCGGCACCTGT
CCTACGAGTTGCATGATAAAGAAGACAGTCATAAGTGCGGCGACGATAGTCATGCCCCGCGCCCACCGGA
AGGAGCTGACTGGGTTGAAGGCTCTCAAGGGCATCGGTCGAGATCCCGGTGCCTAATGAGTGAGCTAACT
TACATTAATTGCGTTGCGCTCACTGCCCGCTTTCCAGTCGGGAAACCTGTCGTGCCAGCTGCATTAATGA
ATCGGCCAACGCGCGGGGAGAGGCGGTTTGCGTATTGGGCGCCAGGGTGGTTTTTCTTTTCACCAGTGAG
ACGGGCAACAGCTGATTGCCCTTCACCGCCTGGCCCTGAGAGAGTTGCAGCAAGCGGTCCACGCTGGTTT
GCCCCAGCAGGCGAAAATCCTGTTTGATGGTGGTTAACGGCGGGATATAACATGAGCTGTCTTCGGTATC
GTCGTATCCCACTACCGAGATATCCGCACCAACGCGCAGCCCGGACTCGGTAATGGCGCGCATTGCGCCC
AGCGCCATCTGATCGTTGGCAACCAGCATCGCAGTGGGAACGATGCCCTCATTCAGCATTTGCATGGTTT
GTTGAAAACCGGACATGGCACTCCAGTCGCCTTCCCGTTCCGCTATCGGCTGAATTTGATTGCGAGTGAG
ATATTTATGCCAGCCAGCCAGACGCAGACGCGCCGAGACAGAACTTAATGGGCCCGCTAACAGCGCGATT
TGCTGGTGACCCAATGCGACCAGATGCTCCACGCCCAGTCGCGTACCGTCTTCATGGGAGAAAATAATAC
TGTTGATGGGTGTCTGGTCAGAGACATCAAGAAATAACGCCGGAACATTAGTGCAGGCAGCTTCCACAGC
AATGGCATCCTGGTCATCCAGCGGATAGTTAATGATCAGCCCACTGACGCGTTGCGCGAGAAGATTGTGC
ACCGCCGCTTTACAGGCTTCGACGCCGCTTCGTTCTACCATCGACACCACCACGCTGGCACCCAGTTGAT
CGGCGCGAGATTTAATCGCCGCGACAATTTGCGACGGCGCGTGCAGGGCCAGACTGGAGGTGGCAACGCC
AATCAGCAACGACTGTTTGCCCGCCAGTTGTTGTGCCACGCGGTTGGGAATGTAATTCAGCTCCGCCATC
GCCGCTTCCACTTTTTCCCGCGTTTTCGCAGAAACGTGGCTGGCCTGGTTCACCACGCGGGAAACGGTCT
GATAAGAGACACCGGCATACTCTGCGACATCGTATAACGTTACTGGTTTCACATTCACCACCCTGAATTG
ACTCTCTTCCGGGCGCTATCATGCCATACCGCGAAAGGTTTTGCGCCATTCGATGGTGTCCGGGATCTCG
ACGCTCTCCCTTATGCGACTCCTGCATTAGGAAGCAGCCCAGTAGTAGGTTGAGGCCGTTGAGCACCGCC
GCCGCAAGGAATGGTGCATGCAAGGAGATGGCGCCCAACAGTCCCCCGGCCACGGGGCCTGCCACCATAC
CCACGCCGAAACAAGCGCTCATGAGCCCGAAGTGGCGAGCCCGATCTTCCCCATCGGTGATGTCGGCGAT
ATAGGCGCCAGCAACCGCACCTGTGGCGCCGGTGATGCCGGCCACGATGCGTCCGGCGTAGAGGATCGAG
ATCTCGATCCCGCGAAATTAATACGACTCACTATAGGGGAATTGTGAGCGGATAACAATTCCCCTCTAGA
AATAATTTTGTTTAACTTTAAGAAGGAGATATACCATGGGTCATCATCATCATCATCATACTAGTGGTAC
CATGGTGTCCAAGGGCGAAGAGGACAACATGGCCAGCCTGCCTGCCACCCACGAGCTGCACATCTTCGGC
AGCATCAACGGCGTGGACTTCGACATGGTGGGACAGGGCACCGGCAACCCCAACGACGGCTACGAGGAAC
TGAACCTGAAGTCCACAAAGGGCGACCTGCAGTTCAGCCCCTGGATTCTGGTGCCCCACATCGGCTACGG
CTTCCACCAGTACCTGCCCTACCCCGACGGCATGAGCCCTTTCCAAGCCGCCATGGTGGATGGCAGCGGC
TACCAGGTGCACCGGACCATGCAGTTTGAGGACGGCGCCAGCCTGACCGTGAACTACAGGTACACATACG
AGGGCAGCCACATCAAGGGCGAGGCCCAAGTGAAGGGCACAGGCTTTCCAGCCGACGGCCCCGTGATGAC
CAATAGCCTGACAGCCGCCGACTGGTGCAGAAGCAAGAAAACCTACCCCAATGACAAGACCATCATCAGC
ACCTTCAAGTGGTCCTACACCACCGGCAATGGCAAGCGGTACAGAAGCACCGCCCGGACCACCTACACCT
TCGCCAAACCCATGGCCGCCAACTACCTGAAGAACCAGCCTATGTACGTGTTCCGCAAGACCGAGCTGAA
GCACTCCAAGACAGAACTGAACTTCAAAGAGTGGCAGAAAGCCTTCACCGACGTGATGGGCATGGACGAG
CTGTACAAGCAATTGGGTAGCGGCAGCACTAGTATGGTGTCCAAGGGCGAAGAGGACAACATGGCCAGCC
TGCCTGCCACCCACGAGCTGCACATCTTCGGCAGCATCAACGGCGTGGACTTCGACATGGTGGGACAGGG
CACCGGCAACCCCAACGACGGCTACGAGGAACTGAACCTGAAGTCCACAAAGGGCGACCTGCAGTTCAGC
CCCTGGATTCTGGTGCCCCACATCGGCTACGGCTTCCACCAGTACCTGCCCTACCCCGACGGCATGAGCC
CTTTCCAAGCCGCCATGGTGGATGGCAGCGGCTACCAGGTGCACCGGACCATGCAGTTTGAGGACGGCGC
CAGCCTGACCGTGAACTACAGGTACACATACGAGGGCAGCCACATCAAGGGCGAGGCCCAAGTGAAGGGC
ACAGGCTTTCCAGCCGACGGCCCCGTGATGACCAATAGCCTGACAGCCGCCGACTGGTGCAGAAGCAAGA
AAACCTACCCCAATGACAAGACCATCATCAGCACCTTCAAGTGGTCCTACACCACCGGCAATGGCAAGCG
GTACAGAAGCACCGCCCGGACCACCTACACCTTCGCCAAACCCATGGCCGCCAACTACCTGAAGAACCAG
CCTATGTACGTGTTCCGCAAGACCGAGCTGAAGCACTCCAAGACAGAACTGAACTTCAAAGAGTGGCAGA
AAGCCTTCACCGACGTGATGGGCATGGACGAGCTGTACAAGTGCTGAGGATCCGAATTCGAGCTCCGTCG
ACAAGCTTGCGGCCGCACTCGAGCACCACCACCACCACCACTGAGATCCGGCTGCTAACAAAGCCCGAAA
GGAAGCTGAGTTGGCTGCTGCCACCGCTGAGCAATAACTAGCATAACCCCTTGGGGCCTCTAAACGGGTC
TTGAGGGGTTTTTTGCTGAAAGGAGGAACTATATCCGGAT
Features (pLannotate 1.2.2; 21 found; start..end, strand, type, name):
     12..440     +  rep_origin     f1 ori (sequence partly withheld): f1 bacteriophage origin of replication; arrow indicates direction of (+) strand synthesis
    493..550     +  promoter       AmpR promoter (fragment): bla
    559..1374    -  CDS            KanR: aminoglycoside phosphotransferase; aph(3')-Ia; confers resistance to kanamycin in bacteria or G418 (Geneticin®) in eukaryotes
   1496..2084    +  rep_origin     ori: high-copy-number ColE1/pMB1/pBR322/pUC origin of replication
   2270..2409    -  misc_feature   bom: basis of mobility region from pBR322
   2511..2702    -  CDS            rop: Rop protein, which maintains plasmids at low copy number; rop
   2719..3099    +  CDS            YPB1_ECOLX: Protein predicted: Swiss-Prot protein existence level 4. From Escherichia coli.
   3171..3462    -  CDS            TcR (fragment): tetracycline efflux protein; tet; confers resistance to tetracycline
   3477..3498    -  protein_bind   CAP binding site: CAP binding activates transcription in the presence of cAMP. E. coli catabolite activator protein
   3511..4593    -  CDS            lacI: lac repressor; lacI; The lac repressor binds to the lac operator to inhibit transcription in E. coli. This inhibition can be relieved by adding lactose or isopropyl-β-D-thiogalactopyranoside (IPTG).
   4594..4671    -  promoter       lacI promoter: lacI
   4679..4958    -  CDS            TcR (fragment): tetracycline efflux protein; tet; confers resistance to tetracycline
   4980..4998    +  promoter       T7 promoter: promoter for bacteriophage T7 RNA polymerase
   4999..5023    +  protein_bind   lac operator: The lac repressor binds to the lac operator to inhibit transcription in E. coli. This inhibition can be relieved by adding lactose or isopropyl-β-D-thiogalactopyranoside (IPTG). lac repressor encoded by lacI
   5038..5060    +  RBS            RBS: efficient ribosome binding site from bacteriophage T7 gene 10 (Olins and Rangwala, 1989)
   5073..5090    +  CDS            capTEV™ (fragment): composite tag for in vivo biotinylation, TEV protease cleavage, and 6xHis tagging
   5103..5810    +  CDS            mNeonGreen: mNeonGreen is a basic (constitutively fluorescent) green/yellow fluorescent protein published in 2013, derived from Branchiostoma lanceolatum. It is reported to be a very rapidly-maturing monomer with moderate acid sensitivity.
   5835..6542    +  CDS            mNeonGreen: mNeonGreen is a basic (constitutively fluorescent) green/yellow fluorescent protein published in 2013, derived from Branchiostoma lanceolatum. It is reported to be a very rapidly-maturing monomer with moderate acid sensitivity.
   6595..6612    +  CDS            9xHis (fragment): 9xHis affinity tag
   6622..6671    +  CDS            SET1 (fragment): solubility-enhancement tag derived from T7 phage gene 10B
   6679..6726    +  terminator     T7 terminator: transcription terminator for bacteriophage T7 RNA polymerase
