[The description below was written by a language model from this plasmid's Addgene catalogue record and pLannotate feature annotations shown in this document.]
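Description:
pH6-2xmNeonC is a bacterial expression plasmid built on the Novagen pET28a backbone, about 6.75 kb in total, that produces a tandem dimer of the green/yellow fluorescent protein mNeonGreen (from Branchiostoma lanceolatum). It is propagated in E. coli under kanamycin selection through the aph(3')-Ia KanR gene. Replication relies on a ColE1/pBR322-type origin accompanied by the bom and rop elements, and an f1 phage origin is also present. The catalogue lists it as high copy, although rop normally moderates copy number.

The expression cassette follows the standard pET arrangement. A T7 promoter is followed directly by a lac operator and the T7 gene 10 ribosome binding site, a T7 terminator closes the unit, and a plasmid-borne lacI gene supplies repressor. Transcription therefore requires a host that provides T7 RNA polymerase and can be induced with IPTG. The open reading frame begins with an N-terminal 6xHis tag for metal-affinity purification, which the automated annotation labels as a fragment of a composite tag. Two mNeonGreen coding sequences follow, joined by a short linker. According to the depositor, the second copy was added as an SpeI-flanked PCR fragment to a single-mNeonGreen parent construct. The dimer carries an engineered free cysteine at its C-terminus. The downstream His and T7 gene 10 fragments in the feature table are probably residual pET28a sequence, though the record does not say whether they are translated.

The record does not state the reason for the cysteine; a single terminal thiol is commonly used for site-specific chemical labelling or conjugation. The associated publication concerns the oligomeric state of the bacterial twin-arginine translocation receptor complex, but the record does not specify what role this protein played in that study.
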