Addgene plasmid #178463: pH6-2xmNeonC
Purpose: A tandem mNeonGreen fluorescent protein (2xmNeon) with an N-terminal 6xHis-tag and C-terminal cysteine in pET28a.
Depositing lab: Siegfried Musser. Depositing organization: Texas A&M Health Science Center. Publication: Oligomerization state of the functional bacterial twin-arginine translocation (Tat) receptor complex. Sharma A, Chowdhury R, Musser SM. Commun Biol. 2022 Sep 19;5(1):988. doi: 10.1038/s42003-022-03952-2. PubMed 36123532.
Backbone
  Vector backbone: pET28a
  Backbone manufacturer: Novagen
  Backbone size w/o insert (bp): 5303
  Total vector size (bp): 6755
  Vector type: Bacterial Expression
Growth in bacteria
  Bacterial resistance: Kanamycin, 50 μg/mL
  Growth temperature: 37°C
  Growth strain: DH5alpha
  Copy number: High Copy
Gene/Insert
  Gene/Insert name: mNeonGreen dimer
  Species: Branchiostoma lanceolatum
  Insert size (bp): 1476
  Mutation: Free cysteine at the C-terminus of the dimer
  GenBank ID: KC295282.1
  Promoter: T7
  Tag / fusion protein: 6xHis (N terminal on insert)
  Cloning method: Restriction Enzyme; 5′ cloning site SpeI (not destroyed); 3′ cloning site BamHI (not destroyed)
  Sequencing primers: 5′ taatacgactcactatagg; 3′ ggccccaaggggttatgc
Resource information
  A portion of this plasmid was derived from a plasmid made by: Addgene #69146
Terms and licenses: Academic/Nonprofit Terms; Industry Terms: Not Available to Industry
Depositor comments: The mNeonGreen coding sequence was PCR amplified from pH6-mNeon (Addgene #178460) with an SpeI site at both ends and inserted into the vector fragment of pH6-mNeonC (Addgene #178461) digested with SpeI.
How to cite: pH6-2xmNeonC was a gift from Siegfried Musser (Addgene plasmid # 178463 ; http://n2t.net/addgene:178463 ; RRID:Addgene_178463)
